>Addgene plasmid #36227 | pCY 3080-07 | depositor full sequence | sequence record 47096 | pCY 3080-07 sequence 4469 bps
GAACGCGGCCGCCAGCTGAAGCTTCGTACGCTGCAGGTCGACGGATCCCCGGGTTAATTAACGGTGACGG
TGCTGGTTTAATTAACATGTCTAAAGGTGAAGAATTATTCACTGGTGTTGTCCCAATTTTGGTTGAATTA
GATGGTGATGTTAATGGTCACAAATTTTCTGTCTCCGGTGAAGGTGAAGGTGATGCTACTTACGGTAAAT
TGACCTTAAAATTTATTTGTACTACTGGTAAATTGCCAGTTCCATGGCCAACCTTAGTCACTACTTTAGG
TTATGGTTTGATGTGTTTTGCTAGATACCCAGATCATATGAAACAACATGACTTTTTCAAGTCTGCCATG
CCAGAAGGTTATGTTCAAGAAAGAACTATTTTTTTCAAAGATGACGGTAACTACAAGACCAGAGCTGAAG
TCAAGTTTGAAGGTGATACCTTAGTTAATAGAATCGAATTAAAAGGTATTGATTTTAAAGAAGATGGTAA
CATTTTAGGTCACAAATTGGAATACAACTATAACTCTCACAATGTTTACATCATGGCTGACAAACAAAAG
AATGGTATCAAAGTTAACTTCAAAATTAGACACAACATTGAAGATGGTTCTGTTCAATTAGCTGACCATT
ATCAACAAAATACTCCAATTGGTGATGGTCCAGTCTTGTTACCAGACAACCATTACTTATCCTATCAATC
TAGATTATCCAAAGATCCAAACGAAAAGAGAGACCACATGGTCTTGTTAGAATTTGTTACTGCTGCTGGT
ATTACCCATGGTATTGATGAATTGTACAAATAAGGCGCGCCACTTCTAAATAAGCGAATTTCTTATGATT
TATGATTTTTATTATTAAATAAGTTATAAAAAAAATAAGTGTATACAAATTTTAAAGTGACTCTTAGGTT
TTAAAACGAAAATTCTTATTCTTGAGTAACTCTTTCCTGTAGGTCAGGTTGCTTTCTCAGGTATAGTATG
AGGTCGCTCTTATTGACCACACCTCTACCGGCAGATCCGCTAGGGATAACAGGGTAATATAGATCTGTTT
AGCTTGCCTCGTCCCCGCCGGGTCACCCGGCCAGCGACATGGAGGCCCAGAATACCCTCCTTGACAGTCT
TGACGTGCGCAGCTCAGGGGCATGATGTGACTGTCGCCCGTACATTTAGCCCATACATCCCCATGTATAA
TCATTTGCATCCATACATTTTGATGGCCGCACGGCGCGAAGCAAAAATTACGGCTCCTCGCTGCAGACCT
GCGAGCAGGGAAACGCTCCCCTCACAGACGCGTTGAATTGTCCCCACGCCGCGCCCCTGTAGAGAAATAT
AAAAGGTTAGGATTTGCCACTGAGGTTCTTCTTTCATATACTTCCTTTTAAAATCTTGCTAGGATACAGT
TCTCACATCACATCCGAACATAAACAACCATGGCCAAGTTGACCAGTGCCGTTCCGGTGCTCACCGCGCG
CGACGTCGCCGGAGCGGTCGAGTTCTGGACCGACCGGCTCGGGTTCTCCCGGGACTTCGTGGAGGACGAC
TTCGCCGGTGTGGTCCGGGACGACGTGACCCTGTTCATCAGCGCGGTCCAGGACCAGGTGGTGCCGGACA
ACACCCTGGCCTGGGTGTGGGTGCGCGGCCTGGACGAGCTGTACGCCGAGTGGTCGGAGGTCGTGTCCAC
GAACTTCCGGGACGCCTCCGGGCCGGCCATGACCGAGATCGGCGAGCAGCCGTGGGGGCGGGAGTTCGCC
CTGCGCGACCCGGCCGGCAACTGCGTGCACTTCGTGGCCGAGGAGCAGGACTGATAATCAGTACTGACAA
TAAAAAGATTCTTGTTTTCAAGAACTTGTCATTTGTATAGTTTTTTTATATTGTAGTTGTTCTATTTTAA
TCAAATGTTAGCGTGATTTATATTTTTTTTCGCCTCGACATCATCTGCCCAGATGCGAAGTTAAGTGCGC
AGAAAGTAATATCATGCGTCAATCGTATGTGAATGCTGGTCGCTATACTGCTGTCGATTCGATACTAACG
CCGCCATCCCGAGCTCGAATTCATCGATGATATCAGATCCACTAGTGGCCTATGCGGCCGCGGATCTGCC
GGTCTCCCTATAGTGAGTCGTATTAATTTCGATAAGCCAGGTTAACCTGCATTAATGAATCGGCCAACGC
GCGGGGAGAGGCGGTTTGCGTATTGGGCGCTCTTCCGCTTCCTCGCTCACTGACTCGCTGCGCTCGGTCG
TTCGGCTGCGGCGAGCGGTATCAGCTCACTCAAAGGCGGTAATACGGTTATCCACAGAATCAGGGGATAA
CGCAGGAAAGAACATGTGAGCAAAAGGCCAGCAAAAGGCCAGGAACCGTAAAAAGGCCGCGTTGCTGGCG
TTTTTCCATAGGCTCCGCCCCCCTGACGAGCATCACAAAAATCGACGCTCAAGTCAGAGGTGGCGAAACC
CGACAGGACTATAAAGATACCAGGCGTTTCCCCCTGGAAGCTCCCTCGTGCGCTCTCCTGTTCCGACCCT
GCCGCTTACCGGATACCTGTCCGCCTTTCTCCCTTCGGGAAGCGTGGCGCTTTCTCAATGCTCACGCTGT
AGGTATCTCAGTTCGGTGTAGGTCGTTCGCTCCAAGCTGGGCTGTGTGCACGAACCCCCCGTTCAGCCCG
ACCGCTGCGCCTTATCCGGTAACTATCGTCTTGAGTCCAACCCGGTAAGACACGACTTATCGCCACTGGC
AGCAGCCACTGGTAACAGGATTAGCAGAGCGAGGTATGTAGGCGGTGCTACAGAGTTCTTGAAGTGGTGG
CCTAACTACGGCTACACTAGAAGGACAGTATTTGGTATCTGCGCTCTGCTGAAGCCAGTTACCTTCGGAA
AAAGAGTTGGTAGCTCTTGATCCGGCAAACAAACCACCGCTGGTAGCGGTGGTTTTTTTGTTTGCAAGCA
GCAGATTACGCGCAGAAAAAAAGGATCTCAAGAAGATCCTTTGATCTTTTCTACGGGGTCTGACGCTCAG
TGGAACGAAAACTCACGTTAAGGGATTTTGGTCATGAGATTATCAAAAAGGATCTTCACCTAGATCCTTT
TAAATTAAAAATGAAGTTTTAAATCAATCTAAAGTATATATGAGTAAACTTGGTCTGACAGTTACCAATG
CTTAATCAGTGAGGCACCTATCTCAGCGATCTGTCTATTTCGTTCATCCATAGTTGCCTGACTCCCCGTC
GTGTAGATAACTACGATACGGGAGGGCTTACCATCTGGCCCCAGTGCTGCAATGATACCGCGAGACCCAC
GCTCACCGGCTCCAGATTTATCAGCAATAAACCAGCCAGCCGGAAGGGCCGAGCGCAGAAGTGGTCCTGC
AACTTTATCCGCCTCCATCCAGTCTATTAATTGTTGCCGGGAAGCTAGAGTAAGTAGTTCGCCAGTTAAT
AGTTTGCGCAACGTTGTTGCCATTGCTACAGGCATCGTGGTGTCACGCTCGTCGTTTGGTATGGCTTCAT
TCAGCTCCGGTTCCCAACGATCAAGGCGAGTTACATGATCCCCCATGTTGTGCAAAAAAGCGGTTAGCTC
CTTCGGTCCTCCGATCGTTGTCAGAAGTAAGTTGGCCGCAGTGTTATCACTCATGGTTATGGCAGCACTG
CATAATTCTCTTACTGTCATGCCATCCGTAAGATGCTTTTCTGTGACTGGTGAGTACTCAACCAAGTCAT
TCTGAGAATAGTGTATGCGGCGACCGAGTTGCTCTTGCCCGGCGTCAATACGGGATAATACCGCGCCACA
TAGCAGAACTTTAAAAGTGCTCATCATTGGAAAACGTTCTTCGGGGCGAAAACTCTCAAGGATCTTACCG
CTGTTGAGATCCAGTTCGATGTAACCCACTCGTGCACCCAACTGATCTTCAGCATCTTTTACTTTCACCA
GCGTTTCTGGGTGAGCAAAAACAGGAAGGCAAAATGCCGCAAAAAAGGGAATAAGGGCGACACGGAAATG
TTGAATACTCATACTCTTCCTTTTTCAATATTATTGAAGCATTTATCAGGGTTATTGTCTCATGAGCGGA
TACATATTTGAATGTATTTAGAAAAATAAACAAATAGGGGTTCCGCGCACATTTCCCCGAAAAGTGCCAC
CTGACGTCTAAGAAACCATTATTATCATGACATTAACCTATAAAAATAGGCGTATCACGAGGCCCTTTCG
TCTCGCGCGTTTCGGTGATGACGGTGAAAACCTCTGACACATGCAGCTCCCGGAGACGGTCACAGCTTGT
CTGTAAGCGGATGCCGGGAGCAGACAAGCCCGTCAGGGCGCGTCAGCGGGTGTTGGCGGGTGTCGGGGCT
GGCTTAACTATGCGGCATCAGAGCAGATTGTACTGAGAGTGCACCATATGGACATATTGTCGTTAGAACG
CGGCTACAATTAATACATAACCTTATGTATCATACACATACGATTTAGGTGACACTATA
Features (pLannotate 1.2.2; 13 found; start..end, strand, type, name):
     87..803     +  CDS            yeGFP: yeast-enhanced green fluorescent protein codons optimized for translation in S. cerevisiae and C. albicans
    824..1011    +  terminator     ADH1 terminator: S. cerevisiae ADH1; transcription terminator for the S. cerevisiae alcohol dehydrogenase 1 (ADH1) gene
   1086..1429    +  promoter       TEF promoter: Ashbya gossypii TEF promoter
   1430..1804    +  CDS            BleoR: antibiotic-binding protein; Sh ble from Streptoalloteichus hindustanus; confers resistance to bleomycin, phleomycin, and Zeocin™
   1813..2010    +  terminator     TEF terminator: Ashbya gossypii TEF terminator
   2107..2125    -  promoter       T7 promoter: promoter for bacteriophage T7 RNA polymerase
   2147..2200    -  CDS            lacI (fragment): lac repressor; lacI; The lac repressor binds to the lac operator to inhibit transcription in E. coli. This inhibition can be relieved by adding lactose or isopropyl-β-D-thiogalactopyranoside (IPTG).
   2383..2971    -  rep_origin     ori: high-copy-number ColE1/pMB1/pBR322/pUC origin of replication
   3142..4002    -  CDS            AmpR: β-lactamase; bla; confers resistance to ampicillin, carbenicillin, and related antibiotics
   4003..4107    -  promoter       AmpR promoter: bla
   4202..4237    +  CDS            rop (fragment): Rop protein, which maintains plasmids at low copy number; rop
   4339..4390    +  misc_feature   bom (fragment): basis of mobility region from pBR322
   4453..2       +  promoter       SP6 promoter (across the origin): promoter for bacteriophage SP6 RNA polymerase
