[The description below was written by a language model from this plasmid's Addgene catalogue record and pLannotate feature annotations shown in this document.]
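Description:
pCY 3080-07 is a yeast tagging cassette plasmid built on the pCY 3080-01 backbone. It serves as a PCR template rather than as a replicating yeast vector: the feature table shows no yeast origin or centromere, and the vector type is listed as a cassette for PCR and homologous recombination. It is propagated in E. coli through a high-copy ColE1/pUC-type origin and an ampicillin resistance gene (β-lactamase with its own promoter). Short remnants of lacI, rop and the pBR322 bom region are annotated, and T7 and SP6 promoters flank the cassette. These are backbone leftovers with no evident role in the cassette's function.

The payload is a module described as yEpolylinker-yEmCitrine-Zeocin. A yeast codon-optimised fluorescent protein open reading frame is followed by the S. cerevisiae ADH1 terminator. The automated annotation calls this reading frame yeGFP, but the catalogue identifies it as yEmCitrine, a yellow GFP-family variant. Downstream lies a separate marker unit in which the Ashbya gossypii TEF promoter and TEF terminator drive the Sh ble gene from Streptoalloteichus hindustanus, conferring resistance to Zeocin, phleomycin and bleomycin. The record notes that part of the plasmid derives from pPICZ. The polylinker is not annotated separately, though it presumably lies in the short region upstream of the fluorescent protein.

In use, the cassette is amplified with primers carrying homology to a chromosomal target and integrated by homologous recombination. This fuses linker and yEmCitrine to the C-terminus of an endogenous yeast protein, and integrants are selected on Zeocin. The plasmid belongs to a cassette series designed for live-cell imaging of proteins and high-resolution techniques in yeast.
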