Addgene plasmid #36227: pCY 3080-07
Depositing lab: Anne Robinson. Depositing organization: University of Delaware. Publication: Cassette series designed for live-cell imaging of proteins and high-resolution techniques in yeast. Young CL, Raden DL, Caplan JL, Czymmek KJ, Robinson AS. Yeast. 2012 Mar;29(3-4):119-36. doi: 10.1002/yea.2895. Epub 2012 Apr 4. PubMed 22473760.
Backbone
  Vector backbone: pCY 3080-01
  Vector type: Yeast cassette for PCR and homologous recombination
  Selectable markers: Zeocin
Growth in bacteria
  Bacterial resistance: Ampicillin, 100 μg/mL
  Growth temperature: 37°C
  Growth strain: DH5alpha
  Growth instructions: DH5alpha used for DNA recovery (i.e. DNA preps).
  Copy number: Unknown
Gene/Insert
  Gene/Insert name: Streptoalloteichus hindustanus bleomycin (Sh ble)
  Species: Streptoalloteichus hindustanus
  Insert size (bp): 970
  Tag / fusion protein: yEpolylinker-yEmCitrine-Zeocin (C terminal on backbone)
Resource information
  A portion of this plasmid was derived from a plasmid made by: pPICZ (Invitrogen)
Terms and licenses: Academic/Nonprofit Terms; Industry Terms: Not Available to Industry
Depositor comments: The minor discrepancies between the Addgene and author's sequence do not affect the plasmid function.
How to cite: pCY 3080-07 was a gift from Anne Robinson (Addgene plasmid # 36227 ; http://n2t.net/addgene:36227 ; RRID:Addgene_36227)
