>Addgene plasmid #36227 | pCY 3080-07 | addgene partial sequence | sequence record 47206 | SP6
GGATCCCCGGGTTAATTAACGGTGACGGTGCTGGTTTAATTAACNNGTCTAAAGGTGAAGAATTATTCAC
TGGTGTTGTCCCAATTTTGGTTGAATTAGATGGTGATGTTAATGGTCACAAATTTTCTGTCTCCGGTGAA
GGTGAAGGTGATGCTACTTACGGTAAATTGACCTTAAAATTTATTTGTACTACTGGTAAATTGCCAGTTC
CATGGCCAACCTTAGTCACTACTTTAGGTTATGGTTTGATGTGTTTTGCTAGATACCCAGATCATATGAA
ACAACATGACTTTTTCAAGTCTGCCATGCCAGAAGGTTATGTTCAAGAAAGAACTATTTTTTTCAAAGAT
GACGGTAACTACAAGACCAGAGCTGAAGTCAAGTTTGAAGGTGATACCTTAGTTAATAGAATCGAATTAA
AAGGTATTGATTTTAAAGAAGATGGTAACATTTTAGGTCACAAATTGGAATACAACTATAACTCTCACAA
TGTTTACATCATGGCTGACAAACAAAAGAATGGTATCAAAGTTAACTTCAAAATTAGACACAACATTGAA
GATGGTTCTGTTCAATTAGCTGACCATTATCAACAAAATACTCCAATTGGTGATGGTCCAGTCTTGTTAC
CAGACAACCATTACTTATCCTATCAATCTAGATTATCCAAAGATCCAAACGAAAAGAGAGACCACATGGT
CTTGTTAGAATTTGTTACTGCTGCTGGTATTACCCATGGTATTGATGAATTGTACAAATAAGGCGCGCCA
CTTCTAAATAAGCGAATTTCTTATGATTTATGATTTTT
