>Addgene plasmid #36227 | pCY 3080-07 | addgene partial sequence | sequence record 47236 | pHybLex_rev 5'-GAGTCACTTTAAAATTTGTATACAC-3'
AAATCATAAATCATAAGAAATTCGCTTATTTAGAAGTGGCGCGCCTTATTTGTACAATTCATCAATACCA
TGGGTAATACCAGCAGCAGTAACAAATTCTAACAAGACCATGTGGTCTCTCTTTTCGTTTGGATCTTTGG
ATAATCTAGATTGATAGGATAAGTAATGGTTGTCTGGTAACAAGACTGGACCATCACCAATTGGAGTATT
TTGTTGATAATGGTCAGCTAATTGAACAGAACCATCTTCAATGTTGTGTCTAATTTTGAAGTTAACTTTG
ATACCATTCTTTTGTTTGTCAGCCATGATGTAAACATTGTGAGAGTTATAGTTGTATTCCAATTTGTGAC
CTAAAATGTTACCATCTTCTTTAAAATCAATACCTTTTAATTCGATTCTATTAACTAAGGTATCACCTTC
AAACTTGACTTCAGCTCTGGTCTTGTAGTTACCGTCATCTTTGAAAAAAATAGTTCTTTCTTGAACATAA
CCTTCTGGCATGGCAGACTTGAAAAAGTCATGTTGTTTCATATGATCTGGGTATCTAGCAAAACACATCA
AACCATAACCTAAAGTAGTGACTAAGGTTGGCCATGGAACTGGCAATTTACCAGTAGTACAAATAAATTT
TAAGGTCAATTTACCGTAAGTAGCATCACCTTCACCTTCACCGGAGACAGAAAATTTGTGACCATTAACA
TCACCATCTAATTCAACCAAAATTGGGACAACACCAGTGAATAATTCTTCACCTTTAGACATGTTAATTA
AACCAGCACCGTCACCGT
