>Addgene plasmid #36227 | pCY 3080-07 | addgene partial sequence | sequence record 47698 | T7 5'-TAATACGACTCACTATAGGG-3'
ATCTGATATCATCGATGAATTCGAGCTCGGGATGGCGGCGTTAGTATCGAATCGACAGCAGTATAGCGAC
CAGCATTCACATACGATTGACGCATGATATTACTTTCTGCGCACTTAACTTCGCATCTGGGCAGATGATG
TCGAGGCGAAAAAAATATAAATCACGCTAACATTTGATTAAAATAGAACAACTACAATATAAAAAAACTA
TACAAATGTCAAGTTCTTGAAAACAAGAATCTTTTTATTGTCAGTACTGATCAGTCCTGCTCCTCGGCCA
CGAAGTGCACGCAGTTGCCGGCCGGGTCGCGCAGGGCGAACTCCCGCCCCCACGGCTGCTCGCCGATCTC
GGTCATGGCCGGCCCGGAGGCGTCCCGGAAGTTCGTGGACACGACCTCCGACCACTCGGCGTACAGCTCG
TCCAGGCCGCGCACCCACACCCAGGCCAGGGTGTTGTCCGGCACCACCTGGTCCTGGACCGCGCTGATGA
ACAGGGTCACGTCGTCCCGGACCACACCGGCGAAGTCGTCCTCCACGAAGTCCCGGGAGAACCCGAGCCG
GTCGGTCCAGAACTCGACCGCTCCGGCGACGTCGCGCGCGGTGAGCACCGGAACGGCGCTGGTCAACTTG
GCCATGGTTGTTTATGTTCGGATGTGATGTGAGAACTGTATCCTAGCAAGATTTTAAAAGGAAGTATATG
AAAGAAGAACCTCAGTGGCAAATCCTAACCTTTTATATTTCTCTACAGGGGCGCGGCGTGGGGACAATTC
AACGCGTCTGTGAGGGGAGCGTTTCCCTGCTCGCAGG
